>Addgene plasmid #74376 | pX462-hPRKAA2-gRNA_A | addgene full sequence | sequence record 272582 | Addgene NGS Result
GAGGGCCTATTTCCCATGATTCCTTCATATTTGCATATACGATACAAGGCTGTTAGAGAGATAATTGGAA
TTAATTTGACTGTAAACACAAAGATATTAGTACAAAATACGTGACGTAGAAAGTAATAATTTCTTGGGTA
GTTTGCAGTTTTAAAATTATGTTTTAAAATGGACTATCATATGCTTACCGTAACTTGAAAGTATTTCGAT
TTCTTGGCTTTATATATCTTGTGGAAAGGACGAAACACCGTCAGCCATCTTCGGCGCGCGGTTTTAGAGC
TAGAAATAGCAAGTTAAAATAAGGCTAGTCCGTTATCAACTTGAAAAAGTGGCACCGAGTCGGTGCTTTT
TTGTTTTAGAGCTAGAAATAGCAAGTTAAAATAAGGCTAGTCCGTTTTTAGCGCGTGCGCCAATTCTGCA
GACAAATGGCTCTAGAGGTACCCGTTACATAACTTACGGTAAATGGCCCGCCTGGCTGACCGCCCAACGA
CCCCCGCCCATTGACGTCAATAGTAACGCCAATAGGGACTTTCCATTGACGTCAATGGGTGGAGTATTTA
CGGTAAACTGCCCACTTGGCAGTACATCAAGTGTATCATATGCCAAGTACGCCCCCTATTGACGTCAATG
ACGGTAAATGGCCCGCCTGGCATTGTGCCCAGTACATGACCTTATGGGACTTTCCTACTTGGCAGTACAT
CTACGTATTAGTCATCGCTATTACCATGGTCGAGGTGAGCCCCACGTTCTGCTTCACTCTCCCCATCTCC
CCCCCCTCCCCACCCCCAATTTTGTATTTATTTATTTTTTAATTATTTTGTGCAGCGATGGGGGCGGGGG
GGGGGNGGCGCGCGCCAGGCGGGGCGGGGCGGGGCGAGGGGCGGGGCGGGGCGAGGCGGAGAGGTGCGGC
GGCAGCCAATCAGAGCGGCGCGCTCCGAAAGTTTCCTTTTATGGCGAGGCGGCGGCGGCGGCGGCCCTAT
AAAAAGCGAAGCGCGCGGCGGGCGGGAGTCGCTGCGCGCTGCCTTCGCCCCGTGCCCCGCTCCGCCGCCG
CCTCGCGCCGCCCGCCCCGGCTCTGACTGACCGCGTTACTCCCACAGGTGAGCGGGCGGGACGGCCCTTC
TCCTCCGGGCTGTAATTAGCTGAGCAAGAGGTAAGGGTTTAAGGGATGGTTGGTTGGTGGGGTATTAATG
TTTAATTACCTGGAGCACCTGCCTGAAATCACTTTTTTTCAGGTTGGACCGGTGCCACCATGGACTATAA
GGACCACGACGGAGACTACAAGGATCATGATATTGATTACAAAGACGATGACGATAAGATGGCCCCAAAG
AAGAAGCGGAAGGTCGGTATCCACGGAGTCCCAGCAGCCGACAAGAAGTACAGCATCGGCCTGGCCATCG
GCACCAACTCTGTGGGCTGGGCCGTGATCACCGACGAGTACAAGGTGCCCAGCAAGAAATTCAAGGTGCT
GGGCAACACCGACCGGCACAGCATCAAGAAGAACCTGATCGGAGCCCTGCTGTTCGACAGCGGCGAAACA
GCCGAGGCCACCCGGCTGAAGAGAACCGCCAGAAGAAGATACACCAGACGGAAGAACCGGATCTGCTATC
TGCAAGAGATCTTCAGCAACGAGATGGCCAAGGTGGACGACAGCTTCTTCCACAGACTGGAAGAGTCCTT
CCTGGTGGAAGAGGATAAGAAGCACGAGCGGCACCCCATCTTCGGCAACATCGTGGACGAGGTGGCCTAC
CACGAGAAGTACCCCACCATCTACCACCTGAGAAAGAAACTGGTGGACAGCACCGACAAGGCCGACCTGC
GGCTGATCTATCTGGCCCTGGCCCACATGATCAAGTTCCGGGGCCACTTCCTGATCGAGGGCGACCTGAA
CCCCGACAACAGCGACGTGGACAAGCTGTTCATCCAGCTGGTGCAGACCTACAACCAGCTGTTCGAGGAA
AACCCCATCAACGCCAGCGGCGTGGACGCCAAGGCCATCCTGTCTGCCAGACTGAGCAAGAGCAGACGGC
TGGAAAATCTGATCGCCCAGCTGCCCGGCGAGAAGAAGAATGGCCTGTTCGGCAACCTGATTGCCCTGAG
CCTGGGCCTGACCCCCAACTTCAAGAGCAACTTCGACCTGGCCGAGGATGCCAAACTGCAGCTGAGCAAG
GACACCTACGACGACGACCTGGACAACCTGCTGGCCCAGATCGGCGACCAGTACGCCGACCTGTTTCTGG
CCGCCAAGAACCTGTCCGACGCCATCCTGCTGAGCGACATCCTGAGAGTGAACACCGAGATCACCAAGGC
CCCCCTGAGCGCCTCTATGATCAAGAGATACGACGAGCACCACCAGGACCTGACCCTGCTGAAAGCTCTC
GTGCGGCAGCAGCTGCCTGAGAAGTACAAAGAGATTTTCTTCGACCAGAGCAAGAACGGCTACGCCGGCT
ACATTGACGGCGGAGCCAGCCAGGAAGAGTTCTACAAGTTCATCAAGCCCATCCTGGAAAAGATGGACGG
CACCGAGGAACTGCTCGTGAAGCTGAACAGAGAGGACCTGCTGCGGAAGCAGCGGACCTTCGACAACGGC
AGCATCCCCCACCAGATCCACCTGGGAGAGCTGCACGCCATTCTGCGGCGGCAGGAAGATTTTTACCCAT
TCCTGAAGGACAACCGGGAAAAGATCGAGAAGATCCTGACCTTCCGCATCCCCTACTACGTGGGCCCTCT
GGCCAGGGGAAACAGCAGATTCGCCTGGATGACCAGAAAGAGCGAGGAAACCATCACCCCCTGGAACTTC
GAGGAAGTGGTGGACAAGGGCGCTTCCGCCCAGAGCTTCATCGAGCGGATGACCAACTTCGATAAGAACC
TGCCCAACGAGAAGGTGCTGCCCAAGCACAGCCTGCTGTACGAGTACTTCACCGTGTATAACGAGCTGAC
CAAAGTGAAATACGTGACCGAGGGAATGAGAAAGCCCGCCTTCCTGAGCGGCGAGCAGAAAAAGGCCATC
GTGGACCTGCTGTTCAAGACCAACCGGAAAGTGACCGTGAAGCAGCTGAAAGAGGACTACTTCAAGAAAA
TCGAGTGCTTCGACTCCGTGGAAATCTCCGGCGTGGAAGATCGGTTCAACGCCTCCCTGGGCACATACCA
CGATCTGCTGAAAATTATCAAGGACAAGGACTTCCTGGACAATGAGGAAAACGAGGACATTCTGGAAGAT
ATCGTGCTGACCCTGACACTGTTTGAGGACAGAGAGATGATCGAGGAACGGCTGAAAACCTATGCCCACC
TGTTCGACGACAAAGTGATGAAGCAGCTGAAGCGGCGGAGATACACCGGCTGGGGCAGGCTGAGCCGGAA
GCTGATCAACGGCATCCGGGACAAGCAGTCCGGCAAGACAATCCTGGATTTCCTGAAGTCCGACGGCTTC
GCCAACAGAAACTTCATGCAGCTGATCCACGACGACAGCCTGACCTTTAAAGAGGACATCCAGAAAGCCC
AGGTGTCCGGCCAGGGCGATAGCCTGCACGAGCACATTGCCAATCTGGCCGGCAGCCCCGCCATTAAGAA
GGGCATCCTGCAGACAGTGAAGGTGGTGGACGAGCTCGTGAAAGTGATGGGCCGGCACAAGCCCGAGAAC
ATCGTGATCGAAATGGCCAGAGAGAACCAGACCACCCAGAAGGGACAGAAGAACAGCCGCGAGAGAATGA
AGCGGATCGAAGAGGGCATCAAAGAGCTGGGCAGCCAGATCCTGAAAGAACACCCCGTGGAAAACACCCA
GCTGCAGAACGAGAAGCTGTACCTGTACTACCTGCAGAATGGGCGGGATATGTACGTGGACCAGGAACTG
GACATCAACCGGCTGTCCGACTACGATGTGGACCATATCGTGCCTCAGAGCTTTCTGAAGGACGACTCCA
TCGACAACAAGGTGCTGACCAGAAGCGACAAGAACCGGGGCAAGAGCGACAACGTGCCCTCCGAAGAGGT
CGTGAAGAAGATGAAGAACTACTGGCGGCAGCTGCTGAACGCCAAGCTGATTACCCAGAGAAAGTTCGAC
AATCTGACCAAGGCCGAGAGAGGCGGCCTGAGCGAACTGGATAAGGCCGGCTTCATCAAGAGACAGCTGG
TGGAAACCCGGCAGATCACAAAGCACGTGGCACAGATCCTGGACTCCCGGATGAACACTAAGTACGACGA
GAATGACAAGCTGATCCGGGAAGTGAAAGTGATCACCCTGAAGTCCAAGCTGGTGTCCGATTTCCGGAAG
GATTTCCAGTTTTACAAAGTGCGCGAGATCAACAACTACCACCACGCCCACGACGCCTACCTGAACGCCG
TCGTGGGAACCGCCCTGATCAAAAAGTACCCTAAGCTGGAAAGCGAGTTCGTGTACGGCGACTACAAGGT
GTACGACGTGCGGAAGATGATCGCCAAGAGCGAGCAGGAAATCGGCAAGGCTACCGCCAAGTACTTCTTC
TACAGCAACATCATGAACTTTTTCAAGACCGAGATTACCCTGGCCAACGGCGAGATCCGGAAGCGGCCTC
TGATCGAGACAAACGGCGAAACCGGGGAGATCGTGTGGGATAAGGGCCGGGATTTTGCCACCGTGCGGAA
AGTGCTGAGCATGCCCCAAGTGAATATCGTGAAAAAGACCGAGGTGCAGACAGGCGGCTTCAGCAAAGAG
TCTATCCTGCCCAAGAGGAACAGCGATAAGCTGATCGCCAGAAAGAAGGACTGGGACCCTAAGAAGTACG
GCGGCTTCGACAGCCCCACCGTGGCCTATTCTGTGCTGGTGGTGGCCAAAGTGGAAAAGGGCAAGTCCAA
GAAACTGAAGAGTGTGAAAGAGCTGCTGGGGATCACCATCATGGAAAGAAGCAGCTTCGAGAAGAATCCC
ATCGACTTTCTGGAAGCCAAGGGCTACAAAGAAGTGAAAAAGGACCTGATCATCAAGCTGCCTAAGTACT
CCCTGTTCGAGCTGGAAAACGGCCGGAAGAGAATGCTGGCCTCTGCCGGCGAACTGCAGAAGGGAAACGA
ACTGGCCCTGCCCTCCAAATATGTGAACTTCCTGTACCTGGCCAGCCACTATGAGAAGCTGAAGGGCTCC
CCCGAGGATAATGAGCAGAAACAGCTGTTTGTGGAACAGCACAAGCACTACCTGGACGAGATCATCGAGC
AGATCAGCGAGTTCTCCAAGAGAGTGATCCTGGCCGACGCTAATCTGGACAAAGTGCTGTCCGCCTACAA
CAAGCACCGGGATAAGCCCATCAGAGAGCAGGCCGAGAATATCATCCACCTGTTTACCCTGACCAATCTG
GGAGCCCCTGCCGCCTTCAAGTACTTTGACACCACCATCGACCGGAAGAGGTACACCAGCACCAAAGAGG
TGCTGGACGCCACCCTGATCCACCAGAGCATCACCGGCCTGTACGAGACACGGATCGACCTGTCTCAGCT
GGGAGGCGACAAAAGGCCGGCGGCCACGAAAAAGGCCGGCCAGGCAAAAAAGAAAAAGGAATTCGGCAGT
GGAGAGGGCAGAGGAAGTCTGCTAACATGCGGTGACGTCGAGGAGAATCCTGGCCCAATGACCGAGTACA
AGCCCACGGTGCGCCTCGCCACCCGCGACGACGTCCCCAGGGCCGTACGCACCCTCGCCGCCGCGTTCGC
CGACTACCCCGCCACGCGCCACACCGTCGATCCGGACCGCCACATCGAGCGGGTCACCGAGCTGCAAGAA
CTCTTCCTCACGCGCGTCGGGCTCGACATCGGCAAGGTGTGGGTCGCGGACGACGGCGCCGCGGTGGCGG
TCTGGACCACGCCGGAGAGCGTCGAAGCGGGGGCGGTGTTCGCCGAGATCGGCCCGCGCATGGCCGAGTT
GAGCGGTTCCCGGCTGGCCGCGCAGCAACAGATGGAAGGCCTCCTGGCGCCGCACCGGCCCAAGGAGCCC
GCGTGGTTCCTGGCCACCGTCGGCGTCTCGCCCGACCACCAGGGCAAGGGTCTGGGCAGCGCCGTCGTGC
TCCCCGGAGTGGAGGCGGCCGAGCGCGCCGGGGTGCCCGCCTTCCTGGAGACCTCCGCGCCCCACAACCT
CCCCTTCTACGAGCGGCTCGGCTTCACCGTCACCGCCGACGTCGAGGTGCCCGAAGGACCGCGCACCTGG
TGCATGACCCGCAAGCCCGGTGCCTGAGAATTCTAACTAGAGCTCGCTGATCAGCCTCGACTGTGCCTTC
TAGTTGCCAGCCATCTGTTGTTTGCCCCTCCCCCGTGCCTTCCTTGACCCTGGAAGGTGCCACTCCCACT
GTCCTTTCCTAATAAAATGAGGAAATTGCATCGCATTGTCTGAGTAGGTGTCATTCTATTCTGGGGGGTG
GGGTGGGGCAGGACAGCAAGGGGGAGGATTGGGAAGAGAATAGCAGGCATGCTGGGGAGCGGCCGCAGGA
ACCCCTAGTGATGGAGTTGGCCACTCCCTCTCTGCGCGCTCGCTCGCTCACTGAGGCCGGGCGACCAAAG
GTCGCCCGACGCCCGGGCTTTGCCCGGGCGGCCTCAGTGAGCGAGCGAGCGCGCAGCTGCCTGCAGGGGC
GCCTGATGCGGTATTTTCTCCTTACGCATCTGTGCGGTATTTCACACCGCATA
[95 nt withheld, positions 6634-6728]
T
[46 nt withheld, positions 6730-6775]
C
[141 nt withheld, positions 6777-6917]
CCTTTGACGTTGGAGTCCACGTTCTTT
[37 nt withheld, positions 6945-6981]
ACTCTATCTCGGGCTATTCTTTTGATTTATAAGGGATTTTGCCGATTTCGGTCTATTGGTTAAAAAATGA
GCTGATTTAACAAAAATTTAACGCGAATTTTAACAAAATATTAACGTTTACAATTTTATGGTGCACTCTC
AGTACAATCTGCTCTGATGCCGCATAGTTAAGCCAGCCCCGACACCCGCCAACACCCGCTGACGCGCCCT
GACGGGCTTGTCTGCTCCCGGCATCCGCTTACAGACAAGCTGTGACCGTCTCCGGGAGCTGCATGTGTCA
GAGGTTTTCACCGTCATCACCGAAACGCGCGAGACGAAAGGGCCTCGTGATACGCCTATTTTTATAGGTT
AATGTCATGATAATAATGGTTTCTTAGACGTCAGGTGGCACTTTTCGGGGAAATGTGCGCGGAACCCCTA
TTTGTTTATTTTTCTAAATACATTCAAATATGTATCCGCTCATGAGACAATAACCCTGATAAATGCTTCA
ATAATATTGAAAAAGGAAGAGTATGAGTATTCAACATTTCCGTGTCGCCCTTATTCCCTTTTTTGCGGCA
TTTTGCCTTCCTGTTTTTGCTCACCCAGAAACGCTGGTGAAAGTAAAAGATGCTGAAGATCAGTTGGGTG
CACGAGTGGGTTACATCGAACTGGATCTCAACAGCGGTAAGATCCTTGAGAGTTTTCGCCCCGAAGAACG
TTTTCCAATGATGAGCACTTTTAAAGTTCTGCTATGTGGCGCGGTATTATCCCGTATTGACGCCGGGCAA
GAGCAACTCGGTCGCCGCATACACTATTCTCAGAATGACTTGGTTGAGTACTCACCAGTCACAGAAAAGC
ATCTTACGGATGGCATGACAGTAAGAGAATTATGCAGTGCTGCCATAACCATGAGTGATAACACTGCGGC
CAACTTACTTCTGACAACGATCGGAGGACCGAAGGAGCTAACCGCTTTTTTGCACAACATGGGGGATCAT
GTAACTCGCCTTGATCGTTGGGAACCGGAGCTGAATGAAGCCATACCAAACGACGAGCGTGACACCACGA
TGCCTGTAGCAATGGCAACAACGTTGCGCAAACTATTAACTGGCGAACTACTTACTCTAGCTTCCCGGCA
ACAATTAATAGACTGGATGGAGGCGGATAAAGTTGCAGGACCACTTCTGCGCTCGGCCCTTCCGGCTGGC
TGGTTTATTGCTGATAAATCTGGAGCCGGTGAGCGTGGAAGCCGCGGTATCATTGCAGCACTGGGGCCAG
ATGGTAAGCCCTCCCGTATCGTAGTTATCTACACGACGGGGAGTCAGGCAACTATGGATGAACGAAATAG
ACAGATCGCTGAGATAGGTGCCTCACTGATTAAGCATTGGTAACTGTCAGACCAAGTTTACTCATATATA
CTTTAGATTGATTTAAAACTTCATTTTTAATTTAAAAGGATCTAGGTGAAGATCCTTTTTGATAATCTCA
TGACCAAAATCCCTTAACGTGAGTTTTCGTTCCACTGAGCGTCAGACCCCGTAGAAAAGATCAAAGGATC
TTCTTGAGATCCTTTTTTTCTGCGCGTAATCTGCTGCTTGCAAACAAAAAAACCACCGCTACCAGCGGTG
GTTTGTTTGCCGGATCAAGAGCTACCAACTCTTTTTCCGAAGGTAACTGGCTTCAGCAGAGCGCAGATAC
CAAATACTGTTCTTCTAGTGTAGCCGTAGTTAGGCCACCACTTCAAGAACTCTGTAGCACCGCCTACATA
CCTCGCTCTGCTAATCCTGTTACCAGTGGCTGCTGCCAGTGGCGATAAGTCGTGTCTTACCGGGTTGGAC
TCAAGACGATAGTTACCGGATAAGGCGCAGCGGTCGGGCTGAACGGGGGGTTCGTGCACACAGCCCAGCT
TGGAGCGAACGACCTACACCGAACTGAGATACCTACAGCGTGAGCTATGAGAAAGCGCCACGCTTCCCGA
AGGGAGAAAGGCGGACAGGTATCCGGTAAGCGGCAGGGTCGGAACAGGAGAGCGCACGAGGGAGCTTCCA
GGGGGAAACGCCTGGTATCTTTATAGTCCTGTCGGGTTTCGCCACCTCTGACTTGAGCGTCGATTTTTGT
GATGCTCGTCAGGGGGGCGGAGCCTATGGAAAAACGCCAGCAACGCGGCCTTTTTACGGTTCCTGGCCTT
TTGCTGGCCTTTTGCTCACATGT
Features (pLannotate 1.2.2; 19 found; start..end, strand, type, name):
      1..241     +  promoter       U6 promoter: RNA polymerase III promoter for human U6 snRNA
    271..346     +  misc_RNA       gRNA scaffold: guide RNA scaffold for the Streptococcus pyogenes CRISPR/Cas9 system
    353..396     +  misc_RNA       gRNA scaffold (fragment): guide RNA scaffold for the Streptococcus pyogenes CRISPR/Cas9 system
    443..728     +  enhancer       CMV enhancer: human cytomegalovirus immediate early enhancer; contains an 18-bp deletion relative to the standard CMV enhancer
    730..1004    +  promoter       chicken β-actin promoter: No description available
   1005..1232    +  intron         hybrid intron: hybrid between chicken β-actin (CBA) and minute virus of mice (MMV) introns (Gray et al., 2011)
   1370..3085    +  CDS            Cas9(N): N-terminal portion of Streptococcus pyogenes Cas9 (Zetsche et al., 2015)
   2972..5470    +  CDS            Cas9(C): C-terminal portion of Streptococcus pyogenes Cas9 (Zetsche et al., 2015)
   5471..5518    +  CDS            nucleoplasmin NLS: bipartite nuclear localization signal from nucleoplasmin
   5588..6187    +  CDS            PuroR (fragment): puromycin N-acetyltransferase; pac from Streptomyces; confers resistance to puromycin
   6221..6332    +  polyA_signal   bGH poly(A) signal: bovine growth hormone polyadenylation signal
   6437..6577    +  repeat_region  AAV2 ITR: inverted terminal repeat of adeno-associated virus serotype 2 inverted
   6582..6633    -  misc_feature   bom (fragment): basis of mobility region from pBR322
   6652..7107    +  rep_origin     f1 ori (sequence partly withheld): f1 bacteriophage origin of replication; arrow indicates direction of (+) strand synthesis
   7108..7157    -  misc_feature   bom (fragment): basis of mobility region from pBR322
   7259..7294    -  CDS            rop (fragment): Rop protein, which maintains plasmids at low copy number; rop
   7389..7493    +  promoter       AmpR promoter: bla
   7494..8354    +  CDS            AmpR: β-lactamase; bla; confers resistance to ampicillin, carbenicillin, and related antibiotics
   8525..9113    +  rep_origin     ori: high-copy-number ColE1/pMB1/pBR322/pUC origin of replication
