[The description below was written by a language model from this plasmid's Addgene catalogue record and pLannotate feature annotations shown in this document.]
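Description:
pX462-hPRKAA2-gRNA_A is a mammalian CRISPR expression plasmid built on the pX462 backbone. It delivers both a single guide RNA and the Cas9 nickase (Cas9n) from one vector, and is intended to help knock out human PRKAA2, the gene encoding the AMPK alpha 2 catalytic subunit. A guide targeting exon 1 of PRKAA2 was inserted between the backbone's BbsI sites, which were destroyed during cloning. This places it downstream of the human U6 RNA polymerase III promoter and directly upstream of the Streptococcus pyogenes gRNA scaffold. The annotation also picks up a second, partial scaffold match just after the first.

The nuclease cassette is driven by a hybrid promoter made up of the CMV enhancer, chicken β-actin promoter and a hybrid intron. The S. pyogenes Cas9 coding region is annotated as overlapping N- and C-terminal portions that together span the full open reading frame, and it is followed by a nucleoplasmin nuclear localization signal. The feature table does not show the nickase mutation itself; that identity comes from the catalogue entry. A puromycin N-acetyltransferase gene lies downstream in the same transcription unit and ends at a bGH polyadenylation signal, so transfected cells can be selected with puromycin. The element linking it to Cas9 is not annotated. A single AAV2 ITR and an f1 origin are also present as backbone remnants.

In bacteria the plasmid is maintained by a high-copy ColE1/pUC-type origin and ampicillin resistance. Because a nickase cuts only one strand, a nickase guide is normally used alongside a partner guide targeting the opposite strand nearby to produce a double-strand break with reduced off-target activity. The "gRNA_A" designation suggests such a pairing, although the record does not name the companion construct.
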