Addgene plasmid #74376: pX462-hPRKAA2-gRNA_A
Purpose: gRNA_A to knockout human AMPK alpha 2 using Cas9n.
Depositing lab: Reuben Shaw. Depositing organization: Salk Institute for Biological Studies. Publication: Metabolism. AMP-activated protein kinase mediates mitochondrial fission in response to energy stress. Toyama EQ, Herzig S, Courchet J, Lewis TL Jr, Loson OC, Hellberg K, Young NP, Chen H, Polleux F, Chan DC, Shaw RJ. Science. 2016 Jan 15;351(6270):275-81. doi: 10.1126/science.aab4138. PubMed 26816379.
Backbone
  Vector backbone: pX462
  Backbone manufacturer: Addgene plasmid 48141
  Vector type: CRISPR
  Selectable markers: Puromycin
Growth in bacteria
  Bacterial resistance: Ampicillin, 100 μg/mL
  Growth temperature: 37°C
  Growth strain: DH5alpha
  Copy number: Unknown
Gene/Insert
  Gene/Insert name: human AMPK alpha 2 exon1 gRNA (alt name: PRKAA2)
  gRNA/shRNA sequence: GTCAGCCATCTTCGGCGCGCG
  Species: H. sapiens (human)
  Entrez Gene: PRKAA2 (a.k.a. AMPK, AMPK2, AMPKa2, PRKAA)
  Promoter: U6
  Cloning method: Restriction Enzyme; 5′ cloning site BbsI (destroyed during cloning); 3′ cloning site BbsI (destroyed during cloning)
  Sequencing primers: 5′ GAGGGCCTATTTCCCATGATTCC
Terms and licenses: Academic/Nonprofit Terms; Industry Terms: Not Available to Industry
How to cite: pX462-hPRKAA2-gRNA_A was a gift from Reuben Shaw (Addgene plasmid # 74376 ; http://n2t.net/addgene:74376 ; RRID:Addgene_74376)
