>Addgene plasmid #74376 | pX462-hPRKAA2-gRNA_A | depositor partial sequence | sequence record 140210 | gRNA sequence
GTCAGCCATCTTCGGCGCGCG
