>Addgene plasmid #74376 | pX462-hPRKAA2-gRNA_A | addgene partial sequence | sequence record 142135 | hU6-F 5'-GAGGGCCTATTTCCCATGATT-3'
AATTTGACTGTAAACACAAAGATATTAGTACAAAATACGTGACGTAGAAAGTAATAATTTCTTGGGTAGT
TTGCAGTTTTAAAATTATGTTTTAAAATGGACTATCATATGCTTACCGTAACTTGAAAGTATTTCGATTT
CTTGGCTTTATATATCTTGTGGAAAGGACGAAACACCGTCAGCCATCTTCGGCGCGCGGTTTTAGAGCTA
GAAATAGCAAGTTAAAATAAGGCTAGTCCGTTATCAACTTGAAAAAGTGGCACCGAGTCGGTGCTTTTTT
GTTTTAGAGCTAGAAATAGCAAGTTAAAATAAGGCTAGTCCGTTTTTAGCGCGTGCGCCAATTCTGCAGA
CAAATGGCTCTAGAGGTACCCGTTACATAACTTACGGTAAATGGCCCGCCTGGCTGACCGCCCAACGACC
CCCGCCCATTGACGTCAATAGTAACGCCAATAGGGACTTTCCATTGACGTCAATGGGTGGAGTATTTACG
GTAAACTGCCCACTTGGCAGTACATCAAGTGTATCATATGCCAAGTACGCCCCCTATTGACGTCAATGAC
GGTAAATGGCCCGCCTGGCATTGTGCCCAGTACATGACCTTATGGGACTTTCCTACTTGGCAGTACATCT
ACGTATTAGTCATCGCTATTACCATGGTCGAGGTGAGCCCCACGTTCTGCTTCACTCTCCCCATCTCCCC
CCCCCTCCC
