>Addgene plasmid #74376 | pX462-hPRKAA2-gRNA_A | addgene partial sequence | sequence record 145649 | pCBhProF 5'-agggatggttggttggtggg-3'
ACAAGGATCATGATATTGATTACAAAGACGATGACGATAAGATGGCCCCAAAGAAGAAGCGGAAGGTCGG
TATCCACGGAGTCCCAGCAGCCGACAAGAAGTACAGCATCGGCCTGGCCATCGGCACCAACTCTGTGGGC
TGGGCCGTGATCACCGACGAGTACAAGGTGCCCAGCAAGAAATTCAAGGTGCTGGGCAACACCGACCGGC
ACAGCATCAAGAAGAACCTGATCGGAGCCCTGCTGTTCGACAGCGGCGAAACAGCCGAGGCCACCCGGCT
GAAGAGAACCGCCAGAAGAAGATACACCAGACGGAAGAACCGGATCTGCTATCTGCAAGAGATCTTCAGC
AACGAGATGGCCAAGGTGGACGACAGCTTCTTCCACAGACTGGAAGAGTCCTTCCTGGTGGAAGAGGATA
AGAAGCACGAGCGGCACCCCATCTTCGG
